Addgene plasmid #113762: aav-CAG-FLEX-tdNfsB(F124W)-mCherry (eNTR)
Purpose: AAV-mediated conditional expression of bacterial tdNfsB-mCherry (eNTR) under the CAG promoter
Depositing lab: Luke Lavis. Depositing organization: HHMI, Janelia Research Campus. Publication: Cell-Specific Chemical Delivery Using a Selective Nitroreductase-Nitroaryl Pair. Gruber TD, Krishnamurthy C, Grimm JB, Tadross MR, Wysocki LM, Gartner ZJ, Lavis LD. ACS Chem Biol. 2018 Aug 29. doi: 10.1021/acschembio.8b00524. PubMed 30111097.
Backbone
  Vector backbone: AAV2
  Backbone manufacturer: Scott Sternson
  Total vector size (bp): 7172
  Vector type: Mammalian Expression, AAV, Cre/Lox
Growth in bacteria
  Bacterial resistance: Ampicillin, 100 μg/mL
  Growth temperature: 37°C
  Growth strain: NEB Stable
  Growth instructions: Stabl2 or Stabl3, 30C or 37C
  Copy number: Unknown
Gene/Insert
  Gene/Insert name: tdNfsB(F124W)-mCherry (alt name: nfsb, eNTR)
  Species: E. coli
  Insert size (bp): 2115
  Mutation: F124W
  Promoter: CAG
  Tag / fusion protein: mCherry (C terminal on insert)
  Cloning method: Restriction Enzyme; 5′ cloning site EcoRI (not destroyed); 3′ cloning site AgeI (not destroyed)
  Sequencing primers: 5′ TTAAAGCAGCGTATCCACAT; 3′ GGTTCGGCTTCTGGCGTGTGACC
Terms and licenses: Academic/Nonprofit Terms; Industry Terms: Not Available to Industry
Depositor comments: Sternson Lab recommendations for propagation of AAV-FLEX plasmids: "These vectors are prone to recombination. This is a well known issue with these AAV vectors and is due to the inverted terminal repeats (ITRs) required for AAV production. To minimize recombination, we propagate these plasmids in NEB Stable cells. Also, to minimize recombination, cells should be cultured at 30 C. Note that these cultures will grow slowly (20 h for minipreps). Better yields and culture times are obtained with 2xYT as the media. This is strongly recommended. Because recombination may still happen occasionally, we do a panel of restriction digestions to assess whether the ITRs are in tact. Separate digestions with PvuII, Sma1, and SnaB1 should be performed."
How to cite: aav-CAG-FLEX-tdNfsB(F124W)-mCherry (eNTR) was a gift from Luke Lavis (Addgene plasmid # 113762 ; http://n2t.net/addgene:113762 ; RRID:Addgene_113762)
