[The description below was written by a language model from this plasmid's Addgene catalogue record and pLannotate feature annotations shown in this document.]
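Description:
aav-CAG-FLEX-tdNfsB(F124W)-mCherry (eNTR) is an AAV2-based transfer plasmid of about 7.2 kb for Cre-dependent expression of an engineered bacterial nitroreductase in mammalian cells. The bacterial backbone carries a high-copy ColE1/pUC-type origin, an f1 origin and an ampicillin resistance cassette. Two AAV2 inverted terminal repeats flank the expression unit so that it can be packaged into recombinant AAV particles. The depositor notes that the ITRs make such plasmids prone to recombination, so recombination-deficient host strains and restriction checks of ITR integrity are advised.

The payload is a tandem dimer ("td") of E. coli NfsB carrying the F124W substitution. The feature tables annotate it as two consecutive nfsB coding regions, fused at the C terminus to the red fluorescent protein mCherry. Transcription is driven by the CAG promoter, annotated as a CMV enhancer, chicken β-actin promoter and chimeric intron fragments, and the transcript ends with a WPRE, which enhances expression, and an SV40 polyadenylation signal. The fusion coding sequence lies on the opposite strand to the promoter and is bracketed on each side by a loxP/lox2272 pair in opposing orientations, the standard FLEX (double-floxed inverted) arrangement. Without Cre the reading frame is antisense and silent. Cre recombination between the compatible sites inverts the cassette and then excises sites so that it is locked in the sense orientation, restricting expression to Cre-positive cells.

According to the associated publication title, the enzyme is one half of a selective nitroreductase–nitroaryl pair for cell-specific chemical delivery, with mCherry marking the expressing cells. The depositor and sequencing-derived records differ by only three nucleotides in length and show the same feature set.
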