Features (pLannotate 1.2.2; 22 found; start..end, strand, type, name):
      2..58      +  CDS            lacI (fragment): lac repressor; lacI; The lac repressor binds to the lac operator to inhibit transcription in E. coli. This inhibition can be relieved by adding lactose or isopropyl-β-D-thiogalactopyranoside (IPTG).
     52..185     -  repeat_region  AAV2 ITR: inverted terminal repeat of adeno-associated virus serotype 2 inverted
    256..324     +  CDS            large T antigen (fragment): large T antigen from SV40 (simian virus 40)
    347..468     +  polyA_signal   SV40 poly(A) signal: SV40 polyadenylation signal
    511..1099    -  misc_feature   WPRE: woodchuck hepatitis virus posttranscriptional regulatory element
   1133..1166    -  protein_bind   loxP: Cre-mediated recombination occurs in the 8-bp core sequence (GCATACAT). Cre recombinase
   1237..1270    -  protein_bind   lox2272: Cre-mediated recombination occurs in the 8-bp core sequence (GGATACTT). lox2272 sites are compatible with each other, but incompatible with loxP or loxN sites (Lee and Saito, 1988). Cre recombinase
   1298..1948    +  CDS            nfsB: NFSB_ECOLI - Also known as dprA, nfnB From Escherichia coli (strain K12).
   2015..2665    +  CDS            nfsB: NFSB_ECOLI - Also known as dprA, nfnB From Escherichia coli (strain K12).
   2684..3391    +  CDS            mCherry: mCherry is a basic (constitutively fluorescent) red fluorescent protein published in 2004, derived from Discosoma sp.. It is reported to be a very rapidly-maturing monomer with low acid sensitivity.
   3445..3478    +  protein_bind   loxP: Cre-mediated recombination occurs in the 8-bp core sequence (GCATACAT). Cre recombinase
   3541..3574    +  protein_bind   lox2272: Cre-mediated recombination occurs in the 8-bp core sequence (GGATACTT). lox2272 sites are compatible with each other, but incompatible with loxP or loxN sites (Lee and Saito, 1988). Cre recombinase
   3639..3769    -  intron         chimeric intron (fragment): chimera between introns from chicken β-actin and rabbit β-globin
   3858..3994    -  intron         hybrid intron (fragment): hybrid between chicken β-actin (CBA) and minute virus of mice (MMV) introns (Gray et al., 2011)
   3995..4272    -  promoter       chicken β-actin promoter: No description available
   4274..4522    -  enhancer       CMV enhancer (fragment): human cytomegalovirus immediate early enhancer
   4585..4717    +  repeat_region  AAV2 ITR (fragment): inverted terminal repeat of adeno-associated virus serotype 2 inverted
   4712..4781    +  CDS            lacZα (fragment): LacZα fragment of β-galactosidase; lacZ fragment
   4786..5214    +  rep_origin     f1 ori (sequence partly withheld): f1 bacteriophage origin of replication; arrow indicates direction of (+) strand synthesis
   5267..5371    +  promoter       AmpR promoter: bla
   5372..6232    +  CDS            AmpR: β-lactamase; bla; confers resistance to ampicillin, carbenicillin, and related antibiotics
   6403..6991    +  rep_origin     ori: high-copy-number ColE1/pMB1/pBR322/pUC origin of replication
>Addgene plasmid #113762 | aav-CAG-FLEX-tdNfsB(F124W)-mCherry (eNTR) | depositor full sequence | sequence record 214727 | aav-CAG-FLEX-tdNfsB(F124W)-mCherry (eNTR) sequence 7172 bps
AGCGCCCAATACGCAAACCGCCTCTCCCCGCGCGTTGGCCGATTCATTAATGCAGCTGCGCGCTCGCTCG
CTCACTGAGGCCGCCCGGGCAAAGCCCGGGCGTCGGGCGACCTTTGGTCGCCCGGCCTCAGTGAGCGAGC
GAGCGCGCAGAGAGGGAGTGGCCAACTCCATCACTAGGGGTTCCTTGTAGTTAATGATTAACCCGCCATG
CTACTTATCTACGTAGCCATGCTCTAGGAAGATCCTTATCGATTTTACCACATTTGTAGAGGTTTTACTT
GCTTTAAAAAACCTCCCACATCTCCCCCTGAACCTGAAACATAAAATGAATGCAATTGTTGTTGTTAACT
TGTTTATTGCAGCTTATAATGGTTACAAATAAAGCAATAGCATCACAAATTTCACAAATAAAGCATTTTT
TTCACTGCATTCTAGTTGTGGTTTGTCCAAACTCATCAATGTATCTTATCATGTCTGCTCGAAGCGGCCG
CCCGGGTCGACGGTATCGATGCGGGGAGGCGGCCCAAAGGGAGATCCGACTCGTCTGAGGGCGAAGGCGA
AGACGCGGAAGAGGCCGCAGAGCCGGCAGCAGGCCGCGGGAAGGAAGGTCCGCTGGATTGAGGGCCGAAG
GGACGTAGCAGAAGGACGTCCCGCGCAGAATCCAGGTGGCAACACAGGCGAGCAGCCAAGGAAAGGACGA
TGATTTCCCCGACAACACCACGGAATTGTCAGTGCCCAACAGCCGAGCCCCTGTCCAGCAGCGGGCAAGG
CAGGCGGCGATGAGTTCCGCCGTGGCAATAGGGAGGGGGAAAGCGAAAGTCCCGGAAAGGAGCTGACAGG
TGGTGGCAATGCCCCAACCAGTGGGGGTTGCGTCAGCAAACACAGTGCACACCACGCCACGTTGCCTGAC
AACGGGCCACAACTCCTCATAAAGAGACAGCAACCAGGATTTATACAAGGAGGAGAAAATGAAAGCCATA
CGGGAAGCAATAGCATGATACAAAGGCATTAAAGCAGCGTATCCACATAGCGTAAAAGGAGCAACATAGT
TAAGAATACCAGTCAATCTTTCACAAATTTTGTAATCCAGAGGTTGATTATCGATAAGCTAATTCGAACC
TCTTCGAGGGACATAACTTCGTATAATGTATGCTATACGAAGTTATGGGTCGATGGTGAGATCTGGACTA
GAGGGTCGATGGTGATGCTTGGATCAAAATAGGAAGAATCCCAATGATAACTTCGTATAAAGTATCCTAT
ACGAAGTTATGGATCCGAATTCTGAACTAGTGCAGGTATGGATATCATCTCGGTGGCATTGAAACGTCAT
TCTACCAAAGCCTTCGATGCGTCGAAAAAGCTTACGCCAGAGCAAGCTGAACAGATCAAGACGTTGCTTC
AGTATTCACCCAGTTCAACTAATTCCCAACCCTGGCACTTCATCGTGGCGTCCACGGAGGAAGGGAAAGC
GCGAGTAGCGAAATCAGCAGCCGGCAACTATGTCTTTAACGAACGCAAAATGCTCGATGCAAGCCACGTG
GTGGTCTTTTGTGCCAAAACCGCAATGGACGATGTATGGCTTAAGCTGGTAGTGGACCAAGAGGATGCGG
ATGGAAGGTTCGCTACACCGGAGGCGAAAGCCGCGAATGATAAGGGAAGAAAGTTCTGGGCAGACATGCA
TCGAAAAGACCTCCATGATGACGCGGAGTGGATGGCCAAGCAGGTTTACCTTAATGTAGGTAACTTCCTG
TTGGGGGTCGCCGCGTTGGGGCTGGACGCTGTGCCTATTGAAGGTTTTGACGCCGCCATTTTGGATGCAG
AGTTTGGACTCAAAGAAAAAGGCTACACTAGCCTCGTGGTGGTTCCGGTCGGTCACCACTCGGTGGAGGA
CTTTAACGCGACCCTCCCCAAGTCGCGGCTGCCGCAGAATATCACACTCACGGAAGTGGCTGGTTCTAGT
GCAGGTCAAGGTGCACAGGCTGGTCAAGGAGCACAGGCTGGTTCTAGTGCAGGTATGGATATCATCTCGG
TGGCATTGAAACGTCATTCTACCAAAGCCTTCGATGCGTCGAAAAAGCTTACGCCAGAGCAAGCTGAACA
GATCAAGACGTTGCTTCAGTATTCACCCAGTTCAACTAATTCCCAACCCTGGCACTTCATCGTGGCGTCC
ACGGAGGAAGGGAAAGCGCGAGTAGCGAAATCAGCAGCCGGCAACTATGTCTTTAACGAACGCAAAATGC
TCGATGCAAGCCACGTGGTGGTCTTTTGTGCCAAAACCGCAATGGACGATGTATGGCTTAAGCTGGTAGT
GGACCAAGAGGATGCGGATGGAAGGTTCGCTACACCGGAGGCGAAAGCCGCGAATGATAAGGGAAGAAAG
TTCTGGGCAGACATGCATCGAAAAGACCTCCATGATGACGCGGAGTGGATGGCCAAGCAGGTTTACCTTA
ATGTAGGTAACTTCCTGTTGGGGGTCGCCGCGTTGGGGCTGGACGCTGTGCCTATTGAAGGTTTTGACGC
CGCCATTTTGGATGCAGAGTTTGGACTCAAAGAAAAAGGCTACACTAGCCTCGTGGTGGTTCCGGTCGGT
CACCACTCGGTGGAGGACTTTAACGCGACCCTCCCCAAGTCGCGGCTGCCGCAGAATATCACACTCACGG
AAGTGGCTGGTTCTAGTGCAGGTATGGTGAGCAAGGGCGAGGAGGATAACATGGCCATCATCAAGGAGTT
CATGCGCTTCAAGGTGCACATGGAGGGCTCCGTGAACGGCCACGAGTTCGAGATCGAGGGCGAGGGCGAG
GGCCGCCCCTACGAGGGCACCCAGACCGCCAAGCTGAAGGTGACCAAGGGTGGCCCCCTGCCCTTCGCCT
GGGACATCCTGTCCCCTCAGTTCATGTACGGCTCCAAGGCCTACGTGAAGCACCCCGCCGACATCCCCGA
CTACTTGAAGCTGTCCTTCCCCGAGGGCTTCAAGTGGGAGCGCGTGATGAACTTCGAGGACGGCGGCGTG
GTGACCGTGACCCAGGACTCCTCCCTGCAGGACGGCGAGTTCATCTACAAGGTGAAGCTGCGCGGCACCA
ACTTCCCCTCCGACGGCCCCGTAATGCAGAAGAAGACCATGGGCTGGGAGGCCTCCTCCGAGCGGATGTA
CCCCGAGGACGGCGCCCTGAAGGGCGAGATCAAGCAGAGGCTGAAGCTGAAGGACGGCGGCCACTACGAC
GCTGAGGTCAAGACCACCTACAAGGCCAAGAAGCCCGTGCAGCTGCCCGGCGCCTACAACGTCAACATCA
AGTTGGACATCACCTCCCACAACGAGGACTACACCATCGTGGAACAGTACGAACGCGCCGAGGGCCGCCA
CTCCACCGGCGGCATGGACGAGCTGTACAAGGCTGGTTCTAGTCTCGAGTAAGATATCACCGGTGGCGCG
CCAAGCTTGCTAGTATAACTTCGTATAGCATACATTATACGAAGTTATGGGTCGATGGTGATGCTTGGCA
ATTCGGGTCGATGGTGAAGCATTGGTCTTCCTATTTTGATATAACTTCGTATAGGATACTTTATACGAAG
TTATGGGGATGATCCAATTCTTTGCCAAAATGATGAGACAGCACAATAACCAGCACGTTGCCCAGGAGCT
GTAGGAAAAAGAAGAAGGCATGAACATGGTTAGCAGAGGCTCTAGAGCCGCCGGTCACACGCCAGAAGCC
GAACCCCGCCCTGCCCCGTCCCCCCCGAAGGCAGCCGTCCCCCCGCGGACAGCCCCGAGCCGCTCCCCCC
GCACAAAGGGCCCTCCCGGAGCCCCTCAAGGCTTTCACGCAGCCACAGAAAAGAAACAAGCCGTCATTAA
ACCAAGCGCTAATTACAGCCCGGAGGAGAAGGGCCGTCCCGCCCGCTCACCTGTGGGAGTAACGCGGTCA
GTCAGAGCCGGGGCGGGCGGCGCGAGGCGGCGGCGGAGCGGGGCACGGGGCGAAGGCAGCGTCGCAGCGA
CTCCCGCCCGCCGCGCGCTTCGCTTTTTATAGGGCCGCCGCCGCCGCCGCCTCGCCATAAAAGGAAACTT
TCGGAGCGCGCCGCTCTGATTGGCTGCCGCCGCACCTCTCCGCCTCGCCCCGCCCCGCCCCTCGCCCCGC
CCCGCCCCGCCTGGCGCGCGCCCCCCCCCCCCCCCCGCCCCCATCGCTGCACAAAATAATTAAAAAATAA
ATAAATACAAAATTGGGGGTGGGGAGGGGGGGGAGATGGGGAGAGTGAAGCAGAACGTGGGGCTCACCTC
GACCATGGTAATAGCGATGACTAATACGTAGATGTACTGCCAAGTAGGAAAGTCCCATAAGGTCATGTAC
TGGGCATAATGCCAGGCGGGCCATTTACCGTCATTGACGTCAATAGGGGGCGTACTTGGCATATGATACA
CTTGATGTACTGCCAAGTGGGCAGTTTACCGTAAATACTCCACCCATTGACGTCAATGGAAAGTCCCTAT
TGGCGTTACTATGGGAACATACGTCATTATTGACGTCAATGGTACGATCTTCCTAGAGCATGGCTACGTA
GATAAGTAGCATGGCGGGTTAATCATTAACTACAAGGAACCCCTAGTGATGGAGTTGGCCACTCCCTCTC
TGCGCGCTCGCTCGCTCACTGAGGCCGGGCGACCAAAGGTCGCCCGACGCCCGGGCTTTGCCCGGGCGGC
CTCAGTGAGCGAGCGAGCGCGCAGCTGGCGTAATAGCGAAGAGGCCCGCACCGATCGCCCTTCCCAACAG
TTGCGCAGCCTGAATGGCGAATGGG
[124 nt withheld, positions 4786-4909]
C
[91 nt withheld, positions 4911-5001]
A
[49 nt withheld, positions 5003-5051]
CCTTTGACGTTGGAGTCCACGTTCTTT
[37 nt withheld, positions 5079-5115]
ACCCTATCTCGGTCTATTCTTTTGATTTATAAGGGATTTTGCCGATTTCGGCCTATTGGTTAAAAAATGA
GCTGATTTAACAAAAATTTAACGCGAATTTTAACAAAATATTAACGCTTACAATTTAGGTGGCACTTTTC
GGGGAAATGTGCGCGGAACCCCTATTTGTTTATTTTTCTAAATACATTCAAATATGTATCCGCTCATGAG
ACAATAACCCTGATAAATGCTTCAATAATATTGAAAAAGGAAGAGTATGAGTATTCAACATTTCCGTGTC
GCCCTTATTCCCTTTTTTGCGGCATTTTGCCTTCCTGTTTTTGCTCACCCAGAAACGCTGGTGAAAGTAA
AAGATGCTGAAGATCAGTTGGGTGCACGAGTGGGTTACATCGAACTGGATCTCAACAGCGGTAAGATCCT
TGAGAGTTTTCGCCCCGAAGAACGTTTTCCAATGATGAGCACTTTTAAAGTTCTGCTATGTGGCGCGGTA
TTATCCCGTATTGACGCCGGGCAAGAGCAACTCGGTCGCCGCATACACTATTCTCAGAATGACTTGGTTG
AGTACTCACCAGTCACAGAAAAGCATCTTACGGATGGCATGACAGTAAGAGAATTATGCAGTGCTGCCAT
AACCATGAGTGATAACACTGCGGCCAACTTACTTCTGACAACGATCGGAGGACCGAAGGAGCTAACCGCT
TTTTTGCACAACATGGGGGATCATGTAACTCGCCTTGATCGTTGGGAACCGGAGCTGAATGAAGCCATAC
CAAACGACGAGCGTGACACCACGATGCCTGTAGCAATGGCAACAACGTTGCGCAAACTATTAACTGGCGA
ACTACTTACTCTAGCTTCCCGGCAACAATTAATAGACTGGATGGAGGCGGATAAAGTTGCAGGACCACTT
CTGCGCTCGGCCCTTCCGGCTGGCTGGTTTATTGCTGATAAATCTGGAGCCGGTGAGCGTGGGTCTCGCG
GTATCATTGCAGCACTGGGGCCAGATGGTAAGCCCTCCCGTATCGTAGTTATCTACACGACGGGGAGTCA
GGCAACTATGGATGAACGAAATAGACAGATCGCTGAGATAGGTGCCTCACTGATTAAGCATTGGTAACTG
TCAGACCAAGTTTACTCATATATACTTTAGATTGATTTAAAACTTCATTTTTAATTTAAAAGGATCTAGG
TGAAGATCCTTTTTGATAATCTCATGACCAAAATCCCTTAACGTGAGTTTTCGTTCCACTGAGCGTCAGA
CCCCGTAGAAAAGATCAAAGGATCTTCTTGAGATCCTTTTTTTCTGCGCGTAATCTGCTGCTTGCAAACA
AAAAAACCACCGCTACCAGCGGTGGTTTGTTTGCCGGATCAAGAGCTACCAACTCTTTTTCCGAAGGTAA
CTGGCTTCAGCAGAGCGCAGATACCAAATACTGTTCTTCTAGTGTAGCCGTAGTTAGGCCACCACTTCAA
GAACTCTGTAGCACCGCCTACATACCTCGCTCTGCTAATCCTGTTACCAGTGGCTGCTGCCAGTGGCGAT
AAGTCGTGTCTTACCGGGTTGGACTCAAGACGATAGTTACCGGATAAGGCGCAGCGGTCGGGCTGAACGG
GGGGTTCGTGCACACAGCCCAGCTTGGAGCGAACGACCTACACCGAACTGAGATACCTACAGCGTGAGCT
ATGAGAAAGCGCCACGCTTCCCGAAGGGAGAAAGGCGGACAGGTATCCGGTAAGCGGCAGGGTCGGAACA
GGAGAGCGCACGAGGGAGCTTCCAGGGGGAAACGCCTGGTATCTTTATAGTCCTGTCGGGTTTCGCCACC
TCTGACTTGAGCGTCGATTTTTGTGATGCTCGTCAGGGGGGCGGAGCCTATGGAAAAACGCCAGCAACGC
GGCCTTTTTACGGTTCCTGGCCTTTTGCTGGCCTTTTGCTCACATGTTCTTTCCTGCGTTATCCCCTGAT
TCTGTGGATAACCGTATTACCGCCTTTGAGTGAGCTGATACCGCTCGCCGCAGCCGAACGACCGAGCGCA
GCGAGTCAGTGAGCGAGGAAGCGGAAG
