Features (pLannotate 1.2.2; 22 found; start..end, strand, type, name):
    687..1337    +  CDS            nfsB: NFSB_ECOLI - Also known as dprA, nfnB From Escherichia coli (strain K12).
   1356..2063    +  CDS            mCherry: mCherry is a basic (constitutively fluorescent) red fluorescent protein published in 2004, derived from Discosoma sp.. It is reported to be a very rapidly-maturing monomer with low acid sensitivity.
   2117..2150    +  protein_bind   loxP: Cre-mediated recombination occurs in the 8-bp core sequence (GCATACAT). Cre recombinase
   2213..2246    +  protein_bind   lox2272: Cre-mediated recombination occurs in the 8-bp core sequence (GGATACTT). lox2272 sites are compatible with each other, but incompatible with loxP or loxN sites (Lee and Saito, 1988). Cre recombinase
   2311..2441    -  intron         chimeric intron (fragment): chimera between introns from chicken β-actin and rabbit β-globin
   2530..2665    -  intron         hybrid intron (fragment): hybrid between chicken β-actin (CBA) and minute virus of mice (MMV) introns (Gray et al., 2011)
   2666..2943    -  promoter       chicken β-actin promoter: No description available
   2945..3193    -  enhancer       CMV enhancer (fragment): human cytomegalovirus immediate early enhancer
   3254..3386    +  repeat_region  AAV2 ITR (fragment): inverted terminal repeat of adeno-associated virus serotype 2 inverted
   3381..3450    +  CDS            lacZα (fragment): LacZα fragment of β-galactosidase; lacZ fragment
   3455..3883    +  rep_origin     f1 ori (sequence partly withheld): f1 bacteriophage origin of replication; arrow indicates direction of (+) strand synthesis
   3936..4040    +  promoter       AmpR promoter: bla
   4041..4901    +  CDS            AmpR: β-lactamase; bla; confers resistance to ampicillin, carbenicillin, and related antibiotics
   5072..5660    +  rep_origin     ori: high-copy-number ColE1/pMB1/pBR322/pUC origin of replication
   5843..5899    +  CDS            lacI (fragment): lac repressor; lacI; The lac repressor binds to the lac operator to inhibit transcription in E. coli. This inhibition can be relieved by adding lactose or isopropyl-β-D-thiogalactopyranoside (IPTG).
   5893..6026    -  repeat_region  AAV2 ITR: inverted terminal repeat of adeno-associated virus serotype 2 inverted
   6097..6165    +  CDS            large T antigen (fragment): large T antigen from SV40 (simian virus 40)
   6188..6309    +  polyA_signal   SV40 poly(A) signal: SV40 polyadenylation signal
   6352..6940    -  misc_feature   WPRE: woodchuck hepatitis virus posttranscriptional regulatory element
   6974..7007    -  protein_bind   loxP: Cre-mediated recombination occurs in the 8-bp core sequence (GCATACAT). Cre recombinase
   7078..7111    -  protein_bind   lox2272: Cre-mediated recombination occurs in the 8-bp core sequence (GGATACTT). lox2272 sites are compatible with each other, but incompatible with loxP or loxN sites (Lee and Saito, 1988). Cre recombinase
   7139..620     +  CDS            nfsB (across the origin): NFSB_ECOLI - Also known as dprA, nfnB From Escherichia coli (strain K12).
>Addgene plasmid #113762 | aav-CAG-FLEX-tdNfsB(F124W)-mCherry (eNTR) | addgene full sequence | sequence record 218207 | Addgene Assembled NGS Result
ATTCTACCAAAGCCTTCGATGCGTCGAAAAAGCTTACGCCAGAGCAAGCTGAACAGATCAAGACGTTGCT
TCAGTATTCACCCAGTTCAACTAATTCCCAACCCTGGCACTTCATCGTGGCGTCCACGGAGGAAGGGAAA
GCGCGAGTAGCGAAATCAGCAGCCGGCAACTATGTCTTTAACGAACGCAAAATGCTCGATGCAAGCCACG
TGGTGGTCTTTTGTGCCAAAACCGCAATGGACGATGTATGGCTTAAGCTGGTAGTGGACCAAGAGGATGC
GGATGGAAGGTTCGCTACACCGGAGGCGAAAGCCGCGAATGATAAGGGAAGAAAGTTCTGGGCAGACATG
CATCGAAAAGACCTCCATGATGACGCGGAGTGGATGGCCAAGCAGGTTTACCTTAATGTAGGTAACTTCC
TGTTGGGGGTCGCCGCGTTGGGGCTGGACGCTGTGCCTATTGAAGGTTTTGACGCCGCCATTTTGGATGC
AGAGTTTGGACTCAAAGAAAAAGGCTACACTAGCCTCGTGGTGGTTCCGGTCGGTCACCACTCGGTGGAG
GACTTTAACGCGACCCTCCCCAAGTCGCGGCTGCCGCAGAATATCACACTCACGGAAGTGGCTGGTTCTA
GTGCAGGTCAAGGTGCACAGGCTGGTCAAGGAGCACAGGCTGGTTCTAGTGCAGGTATGGATATCATCTC
GGTGGCATTGAAACGTCATTCTACCAAAGCCTTCGATGCGTCGAAAAAGCTTACGCCAGAGCAAGCTGAA
CAGATCAAGACGTTGCTTCAGTATTCACCCAGTTCAACTAATTCCCAACCCTGGCACTTCATCGTGGCGT
CCACGGAGGAAGGGAAAGCGCGAGTAGCGAAATCAGCAGCCGGCAACTATGTCTTTAACGAACGCAAAAT
GCTCGATGCAAGCCACGTGGTGGTCTTTTGTGCCAAAACCGCAATGGACGATGTATGGCTTAAGCTGGTA
GTGGACCAAGAGGATGCGGATGGAAGGTTCGCTACACCGGAGGCGAAAGCCGCGAATGATAAGGGAAGAA
AGTTCTGGGCAGACATGCATCGAAAAGACCTCCATGATGACGCGGAGTGGATGGCCAAGCAGGTTTACCT
TAATGTAGGTAACTTCCTGTTGGGGGTCGCCGCGTTGGGGCTGGACGCTGTGCCTATTGAAGGTTTTGAC
GCCGCCATTTTGGATGCAGAGTTTGGACTCAAAGAAAAAGGCTACACTAGCCTCGTGGTGGTTCCGGTCG
GTCACCACTCGGTGGAGGACTTTAACGCGACCCTCCCCAAGTCGCGGCTGCCGCAGAATATCACACTCAC
GGAAGTGGCTGGTTCTAGTGCAGGTATGGTGAGCAAGGGCGAGGAGGATAACATGGCCATCATCAAGGAG
TTCATGCGCTTCAAGGTGCACATGGAGGGCTCCGTGAACGGCCACGAGTTCGAGATCGAGGGCGAGGGCG
AGGGCCGCCCCTACGAGGGCACCCAGACCGCCAAGCTGAAGGTGACCAAGGGTGGCCCCCTGCCCTTCGC
CTGGGACATCCTGTCCCCTCAGTTCATGTACGGCTCCAAGGCCTACGTGAAGCACCCCGCCGACATCCCC
GACTACTTGAAGCTGTCCTTCCCCGAGGGCTTCAAGTGGGAGCGCGTGATGAACTTCGAGGACGGCGGCG
TGGTGACCGTGACCCAGGACTCCTCCCTGCAGGACGGCGAGTTCATCTACAAGGTGAAGCTGCGCGGCAC
CAACTTCCCCTCCGACGGCCCCGTAATGCAGAAGAAGACCATGGGCTGGGAGGCCTCCTCCGAGCGGATG
TACCCCGAGGACGGCGCCCTGAAGGGCGAGATCAAGCAGAGGCTGAAGCTGAAGGACGGCGGCCACTACG
ACGCTGAGGTCAAGACCACCTACAAGGCCAAGAAGCCCGTGCAGCTGCCCGGCGCCTACAACGTCAACAT
CAAGTTGGACATCACCTCCCACAACGAGGACTACACCATCGTGGAACAGTACGAACGCGCCGAGGGCCGC
CACTCCACCGGCGGCATGGACGAGCTGTACAAGGCTGGTTCTAGTCTCGAGTAAGATATCACCGGTGGCG
CGCCAAGCTTGCTAGTATAACTTCGTATAGCATACATTATACGAAGTTATGGGTCGATGGTGATGCTTGG
CAATTCGGGTCGATGGTGAAGCATTGGTCTTCCTATTTTGATATAACTTCGTATAGGATACTTTATACGA
AGTTATGGGGATGATCCAATTCTTTGCCAAAATGATGAGACAGCACAATAACCAGCACGTTGCCCAGGAG
CTGTAGGAAAAAGAAGAAGGCATGAACATGGTTAGCAGAGGCTCTAGAGCCGCCGGTCACACGCCAGAAG
CCGAACCCCGCCCTGCCCCGTCCCCCCCGAAGGCAGCCGTCCCCCCGCGGACAGCCCCGAGCCGCTCCCC
CCGCACAAAGGGCCCTCCCGGAGCCCCTCAAGGCTTTCACGCAGCCACAGAAAAGAAACAAGCCGTCATT
AAACCAAGCGCTAATTACAGCCCGGAGGAGAAGGGCCGTCCCGCCCGCTCACCTGTGGGAGTAACGCGGT
CAGTCAGAGCCGGGGCGGGCGGCGCGAGGCGGCGGCGGAGCGGGGCACGGGGCGAAGGCAGCGCGCAGCG
ACTCCCGCCCGCCGCGCGCTTCGCTTTTTATAGGGCCGCCGCCGCCGCCGCCTCGCCATAAAAGGAAACT
TTCGGAGCGCGCCGCTCTGATTGGCTGCCGCCGCACCTCTCCGCCTCGCCCCGCCCCGCCCCTCGCCCCG
CCCCGCCCCGCCTGGCGCGCGCCCCCCCCCCCCCCCCGCCCCCATCGCTGCACAAAATAATTAAAAAATA
AATAAATACAAAATTGGGGGTGGGGAGGGGGGGGAGATGGGGAGAGTGAAGCAGAACGTGGGGCTCACCT
CGACCATGGTAATAGCGATGACTAATACGTAGATGTACTGCCAAGTAGGAAAGTCCCATAAGGTCATGTA
CTGGGCATAATGCCAGGCGGGCCATTTACCGTCATTGACGTCAATAGGGGGCGTACTTGGCATATGATAC
ACTTGATGTACTGCCAAGTGGGCAGTTTACCGTAAATACTCCACCCATTGACGTCAATGGAAAGTCCCTA
TTGGCGTTACTATGGGAACATACGTCATTATTGACGTCAATGGTACTCTTCCTAGAGCATGGCTACGTAG
ATAAGTAGCATGGCGGGTTAATCATTAACTACAAGGAACCCCTAGTGATGGAGTTGGCCACTCCCTCTCT
GCGCGCTCGCTCGCTCACTGAGGCCGGGCGACCAAAGGTCGCCCGACGCCCGGGCTTTGCCCGGGCGGCC
TCAGTGAGCGAGCGAGCGCGCAGCTGGCGTAATAGCGAAGAGGCCCGCACCGATCGCCCTTCCCAACAGT
TGCGCAGCCTGAATGGCGAATGGG
[124 nt withheld, positions 3455-3578]
C
[91 nt withheld, positions 3580-3670]
A
[49 nt withheld, positions 3672-3720]
CCTTTGACGTTGGAGTCCACGTTCTTT
[37 nt withheld, positions 3748-3784]
ACCCTATCTCGGTCTATTCTTTTGATTTATAAGGGATTTTGCCGATTTCGGCCTATTGGTTAAAAAATGA
GCTGATTTAACAAAAATTTAACGCGAATTTTAACAAAATATTAACGCTTACAATTTAGGTGGCACTTTTC
GGGGAAATGTGCGCGGAACCCCTATTTGTTTATTTTTCTAAATACATTCAAATATGTATCCGCTCATGAG
ACAATAACCCTGATAAATGCTTCAATAATATTGAAAAAGGAAGAGTATGAGTATTCAACATTTCCGTGTC
GCCCTTATTCCCTTTTTTGCGGCATTTTGCCTTCCTGTTTTTGCTCACCCAGAAACGCTGGTGAAAGTAA
AAGATGCTGAAGATCAGTTGGGTGCACGAGTGGGTTACATCGAACTGGATCTCAACAGCGGTAAGATCCT
TGAGAGTTTTCGCCCCGAAGAACGTTTTCCAATGATGAGCACTTTTAAAGTTCTGCTATGTGGCGCGGTA
TTATCCCGTATTGACGCCGGGCAAGAGCAACTCGGTCGCCGCATACACTATTCTCAGAATGACTTGGTTG
AGTACTCACCAGTCACAGAAAAGCATCTTACGGATGGCATGACAGTAAGAGAATTATGCAGTGCTGCCAT
AACCATGAGTGATAACACTGCGGCCAACTTACTTCTGACAACGATCGGAGGACCGAAGGAGCTAACCGCT
TTTTTGCACAACATGGGGGATCATGTAACTCGCCTTGATCGTTGGGAACCGGAGCTGAATGAAGCCATAC
CAAACGACGAGCGTGACACCACGATGCCTGTAGCAATGGCAACAACGTTGCGCAAACTATTAACTGGCGA
ACTACTTACTCTAGCTTCCCGGCAACAATTAATAGACTGGATGGAGGCGGATAAAGTTGCAGGACCACTT
CTGCGCTCGGCCCTTCCGGCTGGCTGGTTTATTGCTGATAAATCTGGAGCCGGTGAGCGTGGGTCTCGCG
GTATCATTGCAGCACTGGGGCCAGATGGTAAGCCCTCCCGTATCGTAGTTATCTACACGACGGGGAGTCA
GGCAACTATGGATGAACGAAATAGACAGATCGCTGAGATAGGTGCCTCACTGATTAAGCATTGGTAACTG
TCAGACCAAGTTTACTCATATATACTTTAGATTGATTTAAAACTTCATTTTTAATTTAAAAGGATCTAGG
TGAAGATCCTTTTTGATAATCTCATGACCAAAATCCCTTAACGTGAGTTTTCGTTCCACTGAGCGTCAGA
CCCCGTAGAAAAGATCAAAGGATCTTCTTGAGATCCTTTTTTTCTGCGCGTAATCTGCTGCTTGCAAACA
AAAAAACCACCGCTACCAGCGGTGGTTTGTTTGCCGGATCAAGAGCTACCAACTCTTTTTCCGAAGGTAA
CTGGCTTCAGCAGAGCGCAGATACCAAATACTGTTCTTCTAGTGTAGCCGTAGTTAGGCCACCACTTCAA
GAACTCTGTAGCACCGCCTACATACCTCGCTCTGCTAATCCTGTTACCAGTGGCTGCTGCCAGTGGCGAT
AAGTCGTGTCTTACCGGGTTGGACTCAAGACGATAGTTACCGGATAAGGCGCAGCGGTCGGGCTGAACGG
GGGGTTCGTGCACACAGCCCAGCTTGGAGCGAACGACCTACACCGAACTGAGATACCTACAGCGTGAGCT
ATGAGAAAGCGCCACGCTTCCCGAAGGGAGAAAGGCGGACAGGTATCCGGTAAGCGGCAGGGTCGGAACA
GGAGAGCGCACGAGGGAGCTTCCAGGGGGAAACGCCTGGTATCTTTATAGTCCTGTCGGGTTTCGCCACC
TCTGACTTGAGCGTCGATTTTTGTGATGCTCGTCAGGGGGGCGGAGCCTATGGAAAAACGCCAGCAACGC
GGCCTTTTTACGGTTCCTGGCCTTTTGCTGGCCTTTTGCTCACATGTTCTTTCCTGCGTTATCCCCTGAT
TCTGTGGATAACCGTATTACCGCCTTTGAGTGAGCTGATACCGCTCGCCGCAGCCGAACGACCGAGCGCA
GCGAGTCAGTGAGCGAGGAAGCGGAAGAGCGCCCAATACGCAAACCGCCTCTCCCCGCGCGTTGGCCGAT
TCATTAATGCAGCTGCGCGCTCGCTCGCTCACTGAGGCCGCCCGGGCAAAGCCCGGGCGTCGGGCGACCT
TTGGTCGCCCGGCCTCAGTGAGCGAGCGAGCGCGCAGAGAGGGAGTGGCCAACTCCATCACTAGGGGTTC
CTTGTAGTTAATGATTAACCCGCCATGCTACTTATCTACGTAGCCATGCTCTAGGAAGATCCTTATCGAT
TTTACCACATTTGTAGAGGTTTTACTTGCTTTAAAAAACCTCCCACATCTCCCCCTGAACCTGAAACATA
AAATGAATGCAATTGTTGTTGTTAACTTGTTTATTGCAGCTTATAATGGTTACAAATAAAGCAATAGCAT
CACAAATTTCACAAATAAAGCATTTTTTTCACTGCATTCTAGTTGTGGTTTGTCCAAACTCATCAATGTA
TCTTATCATGTCTGCTCGAAGCGGCCGCCCGGGTCGACGGTATCGATGCGGGGAGGCGGCCCAAAGGGAG
ATCCGACTCGTCTGAGGGCGAAGGCGAAGACGCGGAAGAGGCCGCAGAGCCGGCAGCAGGCCGCGGGAAG
GAAGGTCCGCTGGATTGAGGGCCGAAGGGACGTAGCAGAAGGACGTCCCGCGCAGAATCCAGGTGGCAAC
ACAGGCGAGCAGCCAAGGAAAGGACGATGATTTCCCCGACAACACCACGGAATTGTCAGTGCCCAACAGC
CGAGCCCCTGTCCAGCAGCGGGCAAGGCAGGCGGCGATGAGTTCCGCCGTGGCAATAGGGAGGGGGAAAG
CGAAAGTCCCGGAAAGGAGCTGACAGGTGGTGGCAATGCCCCAACCAGTGGGGGTTGCGTCAGCAAACAC
AGTGCACACCACGCCACGTTGCCTGACAACGGGCCACAACTCCTCATAAAGAGACAGCAACCAGGATTTA
TACAAGGAGGAGAAAATGAAAGCCATACGGGAAGCAATAGCATGATACAAAGGCATTAAAGCAGCGTATC
CACATAGCGTAAAAGGAGCAACATAGTTAAGAATACCAGTCAATCTTTCACAAATTTTGTAATCCAGAGG
TTGATTATCGATAAGCTAATTCGAACCTCTTCGAGGGACATAACTTCGTATAATGTATGCTATACGAAGT
TATGGGTCGATGGTGAGATCTGGACTAGAGGGTCGATGGTGATGCTTGGATCAAAATAGGAAGAATCCCA
ATGATAACTTCGTATAAAGTATCCTATACGAAGTTATGGATCCGAATTCTGAACTAGTGCAGGTATGGAT
ATCATCTCGGTGGCATTGAAACGTC
